>Addgene plasmid #82475 | pCDNA3-biotin-myc- mCE | depositor full sequence | sequence record 157156 | pCDNA3-biotin-myc- mCE sequence 7473 bps
GACGGATCGGGAGATCTCCCGATCCCCTATGGTCGACTCTCAGTACAATCTGCTCTGATGCCGCATAGTT
AAGCCAGTATCTGCTCCCTGCTTGTGTGTTGGAGGTCGCTGAGTAGTGCGCGAGCAAAATTTAAGCTACA
ACAAGGCAAGGCTTGACCGACAATTGCATGAAGAATCTGCTTAGGGTTAGGCGTTTTGCGCTGCTTCGCG
ATGTACGGGCCAGATATACGCGTTGACATTGATTATTGACTAGTTATTAATAGTAATCAATTACGGGGTC
ATTAGTTCATAGCCCATATATGGAGTTCCGCGTTACATAACTTACGGTAAATGGCCCGCCTGGCTGACCG
CCCAACGACCCCCGCCCATTGACGTCAATAATGACGTATGTTCCCATAGTAACGCCAATAGGGACTTTCC
ATTGACGTCAATGGGTGGACTATTTACGGTAAACTGCCCACTTGGCAGTACATCAAGTGTATCATATGCC
AAGTACGCCCCCTATTGACGTCAATGACGGTAAATGGCCCGCCTGGCATTATGCCCAGTACATGACCTTA
TGGGACTTTCCTACTTGGCAGTACATCTACGTATTAGTCATCGCTATTACCATGGTGATGCGGTTTTGGC
AGTACATCAATGGGCGTGGATAGCGGTTTGACTCACGGGGATTTCCAAGTCTCCACCCCATTGACGTCAA
TGGGAGTTTGTTTTGGCACCAAAATCAACGGGACTTTCCAAAATGTCGTAACAACTCCGCCCCATTGACG
CAAATGGGCGGTAGGCGTGTACGGTGGGAGGTCTATATAAGCAGAGCTCTCTGGCTAACTAGAGAACCCA
CTGCTTACTGGCTTATCGAAATTAATACGACTCACTATAGGGAGACCCAAGCTTGGAGTTAAAAACCGCC
GCACTAGCTCAACATGACGAGGCTGCTGGAAAGGCCGGTGAAGGTGAAATCCCTGCCCCTCTTGCTGGTA
CCGTTTCTAAGATACTGGTAAAAGAAGGTGACACTGTTAAAGCTGGTCAAACAGTTCTGGTGCTGGAGGC
TATGAAAATGGAGACAGAAATTAACGCTCCTACTGACGGAAAAGTTGAAAAGGTGTTAGTTAAGGAAAGA
GATGCTGTTCAAGGTGGTCAAGGTCTAATCAAGATCGGCGTTTCACCATGGCATCAATGCAGAAGCTGAT
CTCAGAGGAGGACCTGCTTATGGCCATGGAGGCCGCTTACAACAAGATCCCGCCGCGGTGGCTGAACTGT
CCGCGGCGCGGTCAGCCGGTGGCAGGAAGATTCTTACCTCTGAAGACGATGCTGGGGCCAAGATATGATA
GTCAAGTTGCTGAAGAAAACCGGTTCCATCCCAGTATGCTCTCAAATTATCTAAAGAGCCTGAAGGTTAA
AATGAGCTTGTTGGTGGATCTGACAAATACTTCAAGGTTCTATGACAGAAATGACATAGAAAAAGAAGGA
ATCAAGTATATCAAACTTCAGTGTAAAGGACATGGCGAATGCCCCACCACTGAGAATACTGAGACATTCA
TTCGCCTGTGTGAGAGGTTTAATGAAAGAAGCCCACCTGAACTTATAGGTGTTCACTGCACCCATGGCTT
CAACCGTACTGGTTTCCTTATATGTGCCTTTTTGGTGGAAAAAATGGATTGGAGTATTGAAGCAGCAGTT
GCTACATTTGCCCAAGCCAGACCACCAGGAATCTACAAGGGTGATTATTTGAAGGAACTTTTTCGTCGCT
ATGGAGATATAGAAGAAGCACCACCACCACCTGTATTGCCAGATTGGTGTTTTGAAGATGAGGATGAAGA
AGATGAGGATGAAGATGGAAAAAAGGACTCAGAACCAGGGTCAAGTGCATCCTTTAGTAAAAGGAGAAAA
GAGCGGTTAAAACTGGGAGCTATTTTCTTGGAAGGCATAACTGTTAAAGGTGTAACTCAAGTAACAACTC
AACCCAAGTTAGGAGAGGTGCAGCAGAAATGTCATCAGTTCTGTGGCTGGGAAGGGTCTGGGTTCCCTGG
AGCACAGCCTGTCTCCATGGACAAGCAAAATATTAGACTTTTAGAGCAGAAGCCTTATAAAGTAAGCTGG
AAAGCAGACGGCACTCGTTACATGATGTTGATTGATGGCACAAATGAAGTTTTTATGATTGACAGAGATA
ATTCCGTTTTTCATGTTTCAAATCTGGAATTTCCATTTCGTAAAGATCTTCGCATGCATTTATCAAATAC
TCTTTTGGATGGGGAAATGATCATTGACAAAGTAAATGGACAGGCCGTCCCAAGATATTTGATCTATGAC
ATAATTAAGTTCAATGCACAACCAGTTGGAGACTGTGATTTTAATATTCGTCTACAGTGTATTGAACGTG
AAATTATAAGTCCACGACATGAAAAAATGAAGACTGGACTCATTGACAAAACACAGGAACCATTTAGTGT
CAGACCTAAACAATTTTTTGACATCAATATTTCAAGAAAGCTTCTGGAAGGAAATTTTGCCAAAGAAGTC
AGCCATGAAATGGATGGACTTATTTTTCAGCCTATTGGAAAATACAAGCCTGGTCGATGTGATGACATTT
TGAAATGGAAACCTCCCAGTCTAAACTCTGTGGATTTTCGACTTAAGATAACAAGAATGGGAGGAGAAGG
GTTGCTTCCACAGAATGTTGGCCTTCTCTATGTTGGAGGTTATGAAAGACCCTTTGCACAAATCAAGGTG
ACAAAAGAACTAAAACAGTATGACAACAAAATTATAGAATGCAAATTTGAGAACAATAGCTGGGTCTTCA
TGAGACAGAGGATAGACAAAAGTTTCCCAAATGCCTACAACACAGCCATGGCTGTGTGCAATAGCATCTC
GAACCCTGTCACCAAGGAGATGCTGTTTGAATTCATTGACAGATGTGCAGCAGCCGCCCAGGGACAGAAG
CGGAAGTATCCCCTGGACCCTGACACGGAGCTCATGCCGCCCCCACCGCCCAAAAGACTGCATCGGCCAA
CCTGAGGGCCCTATTCTATAGTGTCACCTAAATGCTAGAGCTCGCTGATCAGCCTCGACTGTGCCTTCTA
GTTGCCAGCCATCTGTTGTTTGCCCCTCCCCCGTGCCTTCCTTGACCCTGGAAGGTGCCACTCCCACTGT
CCTTTCCTAATAAAATGAGGAAATTGCATCGCATTGTCTGAGTAGGTGTCATTCTATTCTGGGGGGTGGG
GTGGGGCAGGACAGCAAGGGGGAGGATTGGGAAGACAATAGCAGGCATGCTGGGGATGCGGTGGGCTCTA
TGGCTTCTGAGGCGGAAAGAACCAGCTGGGGCTCTAGGGGGTATCCCC
[124 nt withheld, positions 3339-3462]
C
[32 nt withheld, positions 3464-3495]
CA
[57 nt withheld, positions 3498-3554]
A
[49 nt withheld, positions 3556-3604]
CCTTTGACGTTGGAGTCCACGTTCTTT
[37 nt withheld, positions 3632-3668]
ACCCTATCTCGGTCTATTCTTTTGATTTATAAGGGATTTTGGGGATTTCGGCCTATTGGTTAAAAAATGA
GCTGATTTAACAAAAATTTAACGCGAATTAATTCTGTGGAATGTGTGTCAGTTAGGGTGTGGAAAGTCCC
CAGGCTCCCCAGGCAGGCAGAAGTATGCAAAGCATGCATCTCAATTAGTCAGCAACCAGGTGTGGAAAGT
CCCCAGGCTCCCCAGCAGGCAGAAGTATGCAAAGCATGCATCTCAATTAGTCAGCAACCATAGTCCCGCC
CCTAACTCCGCCCATCCCGCCCCTAACTCCGCCCAGTTCCGCCCATTCTCCGCCCCATGGCTGACTAATT
TTTTTTATTTATGCAGAGGCCGAGGCCGCCTCTGCCTCTGAGCTATTCCAGAAGTAGTGAGGAGGCTTTT
TTGGAGGCCTAGGCTTTTGCAAAAAGCTCCCGGGAGCTTGTATATCCATTTTCGGATCTGATCAAGAGAC
AGGATGAGGATCGTTTCGCATGATTGAACAAGATGGATTGCACGCAGGTTCTCCGGCCGCTTGGGTGGAG
AGGCTATTCGGCTATGACTGGGCACAACAGACAATCGGCTGCTCTGATGCCGCCGTGTTCCGGCTGTCAG
CGCAGGGGCGCCCGGTTCTTTTTGTCAAGACCGACCTGTCCGGTGCCCTGAATGAACTGCAGGACGAGGC
AGCGCGGCTATCGTGGCTGGCCACGACGGGCGTTCCTTGCGCAGCTGTGCTCGACGTTGTCACTGAAGCG
GGAAGGGACTGGCTGCTATTGGGCGAAGTGCCGGGGCAGGATCTCCTGTCATCTCACCTTGCTCCTGCCG
AGAAAGTATCCATCATGGCTGATGCAATGCGGCGGCTGCATACGCTTGATCCGGCTACCTGCCCATTCGA
CCACCAAGCGAAACATCGCATCGAGCGAGCACGTACTCGGATGGAAGCCGGTCTTGTCGATCAGGATGAT
CTGGACGAAGAGCATCAGGGGCTCGCGCCAGCCGAACTGTTCGCCAGGCTCAAGGCGCGCATGCCCGACG
GCGAGGATCTCGTCGTGACCCATGGCGATGCCTGCTTGCCGAATATCATGGTGGAAAATGGCCGCTTTTC
TGGATTCATCGACTGTGGCCGGCTGGGTGTGGCGGACCGCTATCAGGACATAGCGTTGGCTACCCGTGAT
ATTGCTGAAGAGCTTGGCGGCGAATGGGCTGACCGCTTCCTCGTGCTTTACGGTATCGCCGCTCCCGATT
CGCAGCGCATCGCCTTCTATCGCCTTCTTGACGAGTTCTTCTGAGCGGGACTCTGGGGTTCGAAATGACC
GACCAAGCGACGCCCAACCTGCCATCACGAGATTTCGATTCCACCGCCGCCTTCTATGAAAGGTTGGGCT
TCGGAATCGTTTTCCGGGACGCCGGCTGGATGATCCTCCAGCGCGGGGATCTCATGCTGGAGTTCTTCGC
CCACCCCAACTTGTTTATTGCAGCTTATAATGGTTACAAATAAAGCAATAGCATCACAAATTTCACAAAT
AAAGCATTTTTTTCACTGCATTCTAGTTGTGGTTTGTCCAAACTCATCAATGTATCTTATCATGTCTGTA
TACCGTCGACCTCTAGCTAGAGCTTGGCGTAATCATGGTCATAGCTGTTTCCTGTGTGAAATTGTTATCC
GCTCACAATTCCACACAACATACGAGCCGGAAGCATAAAGTGTAAAGCCTGGGGTGCCTAATGAGTGAGC
TAACTCACATTAATTGCGTTGCGCTCACTGCCCGCTTTCCAGTCGGGAAACCTGTCGTGCCAGCTGCATT
AATGAATCGGCCAACGCGCGGGGAGAGGCGGTTTGCGTATTGGGCGCTCTTCCGCTTCCTCGCTCACTGA
CTCGCTGCGCTCGGTCGTTCGGCTGCGGCGAGCGGTATCAGCTCACTCAAAGGCGGTAATACGGTTATCC
ACAGAATCAGGGGATAACGCAGGAAAGAACATGTGAGCAAAAGGCCAGCAAAAGGCCAGGAACCGTAAAA
AGGCCGCGTTGCTGGCGTTTTTCCATAGGCTCCGCCCCCCTGACGAGCATCACAAAAATCGACGCTCAAG
TCAGAGGTGGCGAAACCCGACAGGACTATAAAGATACCAGGCGTTTCCCCCTGGAAGCTCCCTCGTGCGC
TCTCCTGTTCCGACCCTGCCGCTTACCGGATACCTGTCCGCCTTTCTCCCTTCGGGAAGCGTGGCGCTTT
CTCAATGCTCACGCTGTAGGTATCTCAGTTCGGTGTAGGTCGTTCGCTCCAAGCTGGGCTGTGTGCACGA
ACCCCCCGTTCAGCCCGACCGCTGCGCCTTATCCGGTAACTATCGTCTTGAGTCCAACCCGGTAAGACAC
GACTTATCGCCACTGGCAGCAGCCACTGGTAACAGGATTAGCAGAGCGAGGTATGTAGGCGGTGCTACAG
AGTTCTTGAAGTGGTGGCCTAACTACGGCTACACTAGAAGGACAGTATTTGGTATCTGCGCTCTGCTGAA
GCCAGTTACCTTCGGAAAAAGAGTTGGTAGCTCTTGATCCGGCAAACAAACCACCGCTGGTAGCGGTGGT
TTTTTTGTTTGCAAGCAGCAGATTACGCGCAGAAAAAAAGGATCTCAAGAAGATCCTTTGATCTTTTCTA
CGGGGTCTGACGCTCAGTGGAACGAAAACTCACGTTAAGGGATTTTGGTCATGAGATTATCAAAAAGGAT
CTTCACCTAGATCCTTTTAAATTAAAAATGAAGTTTTAAATCAATCTAAAGTATATATGAGTAAACTTGG
TCTGACAGTTACCAATGCTTAATCAGTGAGGCACCTATCTCAGCGATCTGTCTATTTCGTTCATCCATAG
TTGCCTGACTCCCCGTCGTGTAGATAACTACGATACGGGAGGGCTTACCATCTGGCCCCAGTGCTGCAAT
GATACCGCGAGACCCACGCTCACCGGCTCCAGATTTATCAGCAATAAACCAGCCAGCCGGAAGGGCCGAG
CGCAGAAGTGGTCCTGCAACTTTATCCGCCTCCATCCAGTCTATTAATTGTTGCCGGGAAGCTAGAGTAA
GTAGTTCGCCAGTTAATAGTTTGCGCAACGTTGTTGCCATTGCTACAGGCATCGTGGTGTCACGCTCGTC
GTTTGGTATGGCTTCATTCAGCTCCGGTTCCCAACGATCAAGGCGAGTTACATGATCCCCCATGTTGTGC
AAAAAAGCGGTTAGCTCCTTCGGTCCTCCGATCGTTGTCAGAAGTAAGTTGGCCGCAGTGTTATCACTCA
TGGTTATGGCAGCACTGCATAATTCTCTTACTGTCATGCCATCCGTAAGATGCTTTTCTGTGACTGGTGA
GTACTCAACCAAGTCATTCTGAGAATAGTGTATGCGGCGACCGAGTTGCTCTTGCCCGGCGTCAATACGG
GATAATACCGCGCCACATAGCAGAACTTTAAAAGTGCTCATCATTGGAAAACGTTCTTCGGGGCGAAAAC
TCTCAAGGATCTTACCGCTGTTGAGATCCAGTTCGATGTAACCCACTCGTGCACCCAACTGATCTTCAGC
ATCTTTTACTTTCACCAGCGTTTCTGGGTGAGCAAAAACAGGAAGGCAAAATGCCGCAAAAAAGGGAATA
AGGGCGACACGGAAATGTTGAATACTCATACTCTTCCTTTTTCAATATTATTGAAGCATTTATCAGGGTT
ATTGTCTCATGAGCGGATACATATTTGAATGTATTTAGAAAAATAAACAAATAGGGGTTCCGCGCACATT
TCCCCGAAAAGTGCCACCTGACGTC
Features (pLannotate 1.2.2; 22 found; start..end, strand, type, name):
     36..80      -  misc_feature   bom (fragment): basis of mobility region from pBR322
    235..614     +  enhancer       CMV enhancer: human cytomegalovirus immediate early enhancer
    615..818     +  promoter       CMV promoter: human cytomegalovirus (CMV) immediate early promoter
    814..847     +  LTR            5' LTR (truncated) (fragment): truncated 5' long terminal repeat (LTR) from HIV-1
    863..881     +  promoter       T7 promoter: promoter for bacteriophage T7 RNA polymerase
    932..1159    +  CDS            BCCP_PROFR (fragment): Experimental evidence at protein level: Swiss-Prot protein existence level 1. The biotinyl 1.3S subunit serves as a carboxyl carrier between the substrate-binding sites on the 12S and 5S subunits. From Propionibacterium freudenreichii subsp. shermanii.
   1225..3012    +  CDS            Rngtt: MCE1_MOUSE - Also known as Cap1a. Experimental evidence at protein level: Swiss-Prot protein existence level 1. Bifunctional mRNA-capping enzyme exhibiting RNA 5'- triphosphatase activity in the N-terminal part and mRNA guanylyltransferase activity in the C-terminal part. Catalyzes the first two steps of cap formation: by removing the gamma-phosphate from the 5'-triphosphate end of nascent mRNA to yield a diphosphate end, and by transferring the gmp moiety of GTP to the 5'-diphosphate terminus. From Mus musculus (Mouse).
   3025..3043    -  promoter       SP6 promoter: promoter for bacteriophage SP6 RNA polymerase
   3069..3293    +  polyA_signal   bGH poly(A) signal: bovine growth hormone polyadenylation signal
   3297..3318    +  promoter       SV40 promoter (fragment): SV40 enhancer and early promoter
   3339..3767    +  rep_origin     f1 ori (sequence partly withheld): f1 bacteriophage origin of replication; arrow indicates direction of (+) strand synthesis
   3781..4111    +  promoter       SV40 promoter: SV40 enhancer and early promoter
   4178..4969    +  CDS            neo: KKA2_KLEPN - Also known as kan, nptII. Experimental evidence at protein level: Swiss-Prot protein existence level 1. Resistance to kanamycin, neomycin, paromomycin, ribostamycin, butirosin and gentamicin B. From Klebsiella pneumoniae.
   4993..5151    +  CDS            ble (fragment): BLE_KLEPN - Experimental evidence at protein level: Swiss-Prot protein existence level 1. Binding protein with a strong affinity to the bleomycin family of antibiotics. Binds to CL990; an antimitotic-antibiotic compound. From Klebsiella pneumoniae.
   5146..5267    +  polyA_signal   SV40 poly(A) signal: SV40 polyadenylation signal
   5340..5356    -  protein_bind   lac operator: The lac repressor binds to the lac operator to inhibit transcription in E. coli. This inhibition can be relieved by adding lactose or isopropyl-β-D-thiogalactopyranoside (IPTG). lac repressor encoded by lacI
   5364..5394    -  promoter       lac promoter: promoter for the E. coli lac operon
   5409..5430    -  protein_bind   CAP binding site: CAP binding activates transcription in the presence of cAMP. E. coli catabolite activator protein
   5443..5535    -  CDS            lacI (fragment): lac repressor; lacI; The lac repressor binds to the lac operator to inhibit transcription in E. coli. This inhibition can be relieved by adding lactose or isopropyl-β-D-thiogalactopyranoside (IPTG).
   5718..6306    -  rep_origin     ori: high-copy-number ColE1/pMB1/pBR322/pUC origin of replication
   6477..7337    -  CDS            AmpR: β-lactamase; bla; confers resistance to ampicillin, carbenicillin, and related antibiotics
   7338..7442    -  promoter       AmpR promoter: bla
