[The description below was written by a language model from this plasmid's Addgene catalogue record and pLannotate feature annotations shown in this document.]
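Description:
pCDNA3-biotin-myc-mCE is a 7,473 bp mammalian expression plasmid built on a pcDNA3 backbone that already carried myc-tagged mouse mRNA capping enzyme (mCE, gene Rngtt). It is maintained in E. coli through a high-copy ColE1/pUC-type origin with ampicillin selection (AmpR under its own bla promoter). It also contains an f1 origin for single-stranded DNA production. For selection in mammalian cells, an SV40 early promoter drives the neomycin phosphotransferase gene, followed by an SV40 polyadenylation signal, allowing G418 selection of stable transfectants.

The expression cassette uses the human CMV immediate-early enhancer and promoter and ends in the bovine growth hormone poly(A) signal. Flanking T7 and SP6 promoters are standard pcDNA3 elements. The newly added insert, about 266 bp and introduced by ligation-independent cloning, is a biotinylation tag. The feature table identifies it as a fragment of the biotin carboxyl carrier subunit from Propionibacterium freudenreichii, a domain that cellular biotin ligases can biotinylate in vivo. The record notes it was taken from a yeast HTB tagging plasmid. It lies upstream of the Rngtt coding sequence. The catalogue lists an N-terminal myc tag on the backbone, presumably in the short gap between the two, although the annotation does not mark it separately. Rngtt encodes the bifunctional enzyme with RNA 5'-triphosphatase and guanylyltransferase activities that carries out the first two steps of cap formation.

The encoded protein is capping enzyme bearing N-terminal biotin and myc tags. Such a fusion suits streptavidin-based capture and myc detection, which fits the associated study of how the cytoplasmic capping complex assembles.
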