Addgene plasmid #82475: pCDNA3-biotin-myc- mCE
Purpose: Expresses mRNA capping enzyme containing N terminal biotin and myc tag
Depositing lab: Daniel Schoenberg. Depositing organization: Ohio State University. Publication: The cytoplasmic capping complex assembles on adapter protein nck1 bound to the proline-rich C-terminus of Mammalian capping enzyme. Mukherjee C, Bakthavachalu B, Schoenberg DR. PLoS Biol. 2014 Aug 19;12(8):e1001933. doi: 10.1371/journal.pbio.1001933. eCollection 2014 Aug. PBIOLOGY-D-14-00159 PubMed 25137142.
Backbone
  Vector backbone: pcDNA3-myc-mCE
  Backbone size w/o insert (bp): 7207
  Total vector size (bp): 7473
  Vector type: Mammalian Expression
  Selectable markers: Neomycin (select with G418)
Growth in bacteria
  Bacterial resistance: Ampicillin, 100 μg/mL
  Growth temperature: 37°C
  Growth strain: DH5alpha
  Copy number: High Copy
Gene/Insert
  Gene/Insert name: Biotin (alt name: mRNA capping enzyme)
  Species: M. musculus (mouse)
  Insert size (bp): 266
  Entrez Gene: Rngtt (a.k.a. AU020997, HCE, MCE1)
  Promoter: CMV
  Tag / fusion protein: Myc (N terminal on backbone)
  Cloning method: Ligation Independent Cloning
  Sequencing primers: 5′ CMV primer; 3′ SP6 primer
Resource information
  A portion of this plasmid was derived from a plasmid made by: The biotin tag was obtained from the plasmid pFA6a- HTB-hphMX4 provided by Dr. Peter Kaiser (University of California, Irvine).
Terms and licenses: Academic/Nonprofit Terms; Industry Terms: Not Available to Industry
How to cite: pCDNA3-biotin-myc- mCE was a gift from Daniel Schoenberg (Addgene plasmid # 82475 ; http://n2t.net/addgene:82475 ; RRID:Addgene_82475)
