>Addgene plasmid #82475 | pCDNA3-biotin-myc- mCE | addgene partial sequence | sequence record 159449 | CMV-F 5'-CGCAAATGGGCGGTAGGCGTG-3'
CAGAGCTCTCTGGCTAACTAGAGAACCCACTGCTTACTGGCTTATCGAAATTAATACGACTCACTATAGG
GAGACCCAAGCTTGGCACCATGGAGTTAAAAACCGCCGCACTAGCTCAACATGACGAGGCTGCTGGAAAG
GCCGGTGAAGGTGAAATCCCTGCCCCTCTTGCTGGTACCGTTTCTAAGATACTGGTAAAAGAAGGTGACA
CTGTTAAAGCTGGTCAAACAGTTCTGGTGCTGGAGGCTATGAAAATGGAGACAGAAATTAACGCTCCTAC
TGACGGAAAAGTTGAAAAGGTGTTAGTTAAGGAAAGAGATGCTGTTCAAGGTGGTCAAGGTCTAATCAAG
ATCGGCGTTGGCACCATGGCATCAATGCAGAAGCTGATCTCAGAGGAGGACCTGCTTATGGCCATGGAGG
CCGCTTACAACAAGATCCCGCCGCGGTGGCTGAACTGTCCGCGGCGCGGTCAGCCGGTGGCAGGAAGATT
CTTACCTCTGAAGACGATGCTGGGGCCAAGATATGATAGTCAAGTTGCTGAAGAAAACCGGTTCCATCCC
AGTATGCTCTCAAATTATCTAAAGAGCCTGAAGGTTAAAATGAGCTTGTTGGTGGATCTGACAAATACTT
CAAGGTTCTATGACAGAAATGACATAGAAAAAGAAGGAATCAAGTATATCAAACTTCAGTGTAAAGGACA
TGGCGAATGCCCCACCACTGAGAATACTGAGACATTCATTCGCCTGTGTGAGAGGTTTAATGAAAGAAGC
CCACCTGAACTTATAGGTGTTCACTGCACCCATGGCTTCAACCGCACTGGTTTCCTTATATGTGCCTTTT
TGGTGGAAAAAATGGATTGGAGTATTGAAGCAGCAGTTGCTACATTTGCCCAAGCCAGACCACCAGGAAT
CTACAAGGGTGATTATTTGAAGGAACTTTTTCGTCGCTATGGAGATATAGAAGAAGCACCACCACCACCT
GTATTGCCAGATTGGTGTTTTGAAGATGAGGATGAAGAAGATGAGGATGAAGATGGAAAAAA
