>Addgene plasmid #82475 | pCDNA3-biotin-myc- mCE | addgene partial sequence | sequence record 159450 | BGH-rev 5'-TAGAAGGCACAGTCGAGG-3'
CTATAGAATAGGGCCCTCAGGTTGGCCGATGCAGTCTTTTGGGCGGTGGGGGCGGCATGAGCTCCGTGTC
AGGGTCCAGGGGATACTTCCGCTTCTGTCCCTGGGCGGCTGCTGCACATCTGTCAATGAATTCAAACAGC
ATCTCCTTGGTGACAGGGTTCGAGATGCTATTGCACACAGCCATGGCTGTGTTGTAGGCATTTGGGAAAC
TTTTGTCTATCCTCTGTCTCATGAAGACCCAGCTATTGTTCTCAAATTTGCATTCTATAATTTTGTTGTC
ATACTGTTTTAGTTCTTTTGTCACCTTGATTTGTGCAAAGGGTCTTTCATAACCTCCAACATAGAGAAGG
CCAACATTCTGTGGAAGCAACCCTTCTCCTCCCATTCTTGTTATCTTAAGTCGAAAATCCACAGAGTTTA
GACTGGGAGGTTTCCATTTCAAAATGTCATCACATCGACCAGGCTTGTATTTTCCAATAGGCTGAAAAAT
AAGTCCATCCATTTCATGGCTGACTTCTTTGGCAAAATTTCCTTCCAGAAGCTTTCTTGAAATATTGATG
TCAAAAAATTGTTTAGGTCTGACACTAAATGGTTCCTGTGTTTTGTCAATGAGTCCAGTCTTCATTTTTT
CATGTCGTGGACTTATAATTTCACGTTCAATACACTGTAGACGAATATTAAAATCACAGTCTCCAACTGG
TTGTGCATTGAACTTAATTATGTCATAGATCAAATATCTTGGGACGGCCTGTCCATTTACTTTGTCAATG
ATCATTTCCCCATCCAAAAGAGTATTTGATAAATGCATGCGAAGATCTTTACGAAATGGAAATTCCAGAT
TTGAAACATGAAAAACGGAATTATCTCTGTCAATCATAAAAACTTCATTTGTGCCATCAATCAACATCAT
GTAACGAGTGCCGTCTGCTTTCCAGCTTACTTTATAAGGCTTCTGCTCTAAAAGTCTAAT
